Addgene plasmid #107171: 3xHA-TurboID-NLS_pCDNA3
Purpose: expresses 3xHA-tagged TurboID in the mammalian nucleus
Depositing lab: Alice Ting. Depositing organization: Stanford University. Publication: Efficient proximity labeling in living cells and organisms with TurboID. Branon TC, Bosch JA, Sanchez AD, Udeshi ND, Svinkina T, Carr SA, Feldman JL, Perrimon N, Ting AY. Nat Biotechnol. 2018 Aug 20. pii: nbt.4201. doi: 10.1038/nbt.4201. PubMed 30125270.
Backbone
  Vector backbone: pCDNA3
  Vector type: Mammalian Expression
Growth in bacteria
  Bacterial resistance: Ampicillin, 100 μg/mL
  Growth temperature: 37°C
  Growth strain: DH5alpha
  Copy number: High Copy
Gene/Insert
  Gene/Insert name: TurboID (BirA mutant)
  Mutation: Q65P, I87V, R118S, E140K, Q141R, S150G, L151P, V160A, T192A, K194I, M209V, M241T, S263P, I305V
  Cloning method: Restriction Enzyme; 5′ cloning site unknown (unknown if destroyed); 3′ cloning site unknown (unknown if destroyed)
Terms and licenses: Academic/Nonprofit Terms; Industry Terms: Not Available to Industry
Depositor comments: Please visit https://www.biorxiv.org/content/early/2017/10/02/196980 for BioRxiv preprint
How to cite: 3xHA-TurboID-NLS_pCDNA3 was a gift from Alice Ting (Addgene plasmid # 107171 ; http://n2t.net/addgene:107171 ; RRID:Addgene_107171)
