[The description below was written by a language model from this plasmid's Addgene catalogue record and pLannotate feature annotations shown in this document.]
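Description:
3xHA-TurboID-NLS_pCDNA3 is a 6,524 nt mammalian expression plasmid built on the pCDNA3 backbone. It is propagated in E. coli at high copy from a ColE1/pUC-type origin, with ampicillin selection provided by β-lactamase under its own bla promoter. An f1 phage origin is also present. For selection in mammalian cells, the backbone carries a neomycin phosphotransferase (neo) gene driven by the SV40 enhancer/early promoter and terminated by an SV40 polyadenylation signal. The short annotated hits to ble, lacI, the lac promoter/operator, bom and an HIV-1 LTR are fragments, most likely backbone remnants or incidental matches rather than functional elements.

The payload is TurboID, an engineered mutant of the E. coli biotin ligase BirA carrying fourteen substitutions (among them R118S) that together give greatly improved catalytic efficiency for promiscuous biotinylation. Its coding sequence sits downstream of the human CMV immediate-early enhancer and promoter and is followed by the bovine growth hormone polyadenylation signal. Flanking T7 and SP6 promoters are standard pCDNA3 features that can be used for in vitro transcription or as sequencing primer sites. According to the name and stated purpose, the enzyme carries a 3xHA epitope tag and a nuclear localization signal. The automated feature table does not annotate these separately, although unannotated sequence lies on either side of the TurboID CDS within the expression cassette. The cloning sites used are not recorded.

The construct is used to express nuclear-targeted TurboID in mammalian cells for proximity labeling, in which nearby proteins are biotinylated so they can be enriched and identified. The HA tag allows expression and localization of the enzyme to be checked.
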