Features (pLannotate 1.2.2; 21 found; start..end, strand, type, name):
    703..807     -  promoter       AmpR promoter: bla
    866..918     -  misc_feature   bom (fragment): basis of mobility region from pBR322
   1073..1452    +  enhancer       CMV enhancer: human cytomegalovirus immediate early enhancer
   1453..1656    +  promoter       CMV promoter: human cytomegalovirus (CMV) immediate early promoter
   1652..1685    +  LTR            5' LTR (truncated) (fragment): truncated 5' long terminal repeat (LTR) from HIV-1
   1701..1719    +  promoter       T7 promoter: promoter for bacteriophage T7 RNA polymerase
   1841..2797    +  CDS            TurboID: mutant of the E. coli biotin ligase BioID engineered for improved catalytic efficiency (Branon et al., 2018)
   2915..2933    -  promoter       SP6 promoter: promoter for bacteriophage SP6 RNA polymerase
   2959..3183    +  polyA_signal   bGH poly(A) signal: bovine growth hormone polyadenylation signal
   3187..3208    +  promoter       SV40 promoter (fragment): SV40 enhancer and early promoter
   3229..3657    +  rep_origin     f1 ori (sequence partly withheld): f1 bacteriophage origin of replication; arrow indicates direction of (+) strand synthesis
   3671..4000    +  promoter       SV40 promoter: SV40 enhancer and early promoter
   4067..4858    +  CDS            neo: KKA2_KLEPN - Also known as kan, nptII. Experimental evidence at protein level: Swiss-Prot protein existence level 1. Resistance to kanamycin, neomycin, paromomycin, ribostamycin, butirosin and gentamicin B. From Klebsiella pneumoniae.
   4882..5040    +  CDS            ble (fragment): BLE_KLEPN - Experimental evidence at protein level: Swiss-Prot protein existence level 1. Binding protein with a strong affinity to the bleomycin family of antibiotics. Binds to CL990; an antimitotic-antibiotic compound. From Klebsiella pneumoniae.
   5035..5156    +  polyA_signal   SV40 poly(A) signal: SV40 polyadenylation signal
   5229..5245    -  protein_bind   lac operator: The lac repressor binds to the lac operator to inhibit transcription in E. coli. This inhibition can be relieved by adding lactose or isopropyl-β-D-thiogalactopyranoside (IPTG). lac repressor encoded by lacI
   5253..5283    -  promoter       lac promoter: promoter for the E. coli lac operon
   5298..5319    -  protein_bind   CAP binding site: CAP binding activates transcription in the presence of cAMP. E. coli catabolite activator protein
   5332..5424    -  CDS            lacI (fragment): lac repressor; lacI; The lac repressor binds to the lac operator to inhibit transcription in E. coli. This inhibition can be relieved by adding lactose or isopropyl-β-D-thiogalactopyranoside (IPTG).
   5607..6195    -  rep_origin     ori: high-copy-number ColE1/pMB1/pBR322/pUC origin of replication
   6366..702     -  CDS            AmpR (across the origin): β-lactamase; bla; confers resistance to ampicillin, carbenicillin, and related antibiotics
>Addgene plasmid #107171 | 3xHA-TurboID-NLS_pCDNA3 | addgene full sequence | sequence record 423189 | Addgene NGS Result
TCCAGATTTATCAGCAATAAACCAGCCAGCCGGAAGGGCCGAGCGCAGAAGTGGTCCTGCAACTTTATCC
GCCTCCATCCAGTCTATTAATTGTTGCCGGGAAGCTAGAGTAAGTAGTTCGCCAGTTAATAGTTTGCGCA
ACGTTGTTGCCATTGCTACAGGCATCGTGGTGTCACGCTCGTCGTTTGGTATGGCTTCATTCAGCTCCGG
TTCCCAACGATCAAGGCGAGTTACATGATCCCCCATGTTGTGCAAAAAAGCGGTTAGCTCCTTCGGTCCT
CCGATCGTTGTCAGAAGTAAGTTGGCCGCAGTGTTATCACTCATGGTTATGGCAGCACTGCATAATTCTC
TTACTGTCATGCCATCCGTAAGATGCTTTTCTGTGACTGGTGAGTACTCAACCAAGTCATTCTGAGAATA
GTGTATGCGGCGACCGAGTTGCTCTTGCCCGGCGTCAATACGGGATAATACCGCGCCACATAGCAGAACT
TTAAAAGTGCTCATCATTGGAAAACGTTCTTCGGGGCGAAAACTCTCAAGGATCTTACCGCTGTTGAGAT
CCAGTTCGATGTAACCCACTCGTGCACCCAACTGATCTTCAGCATCTTTTACTTTCACCAGCGTTTCTGG
GTGAGCAAAAACAGGAAGGCAAAATGCCGCAAAAAAGGGAATAAGGGCGACACGGAAATGTTGAATACTC
ATACTCTTCCTTTTTCAATATTATTGAAGCATTTATCAGGGTTATTGTCTCATGAGCGGATACATATTTG
AATGTATTTAGAAAAATAAACAAATAGGGGTTCCGCGCACATTTCCCCGAAAAGTGCCACCTGACGTCGA
CGGATCGGGAGATCTCCCGATCCCCTATGGTGCACTCTCAGTACAATCTGCTCTGATGCCGCATAGTTAA
GCCAGTATCTGCTCCCTGCTTGTGTGTTGGAGGTCGCTGAGTAGTGCGCGAGCAAAATTTAAGCTACAAC
AAGGCAAGGCTTGACCGACAATTGCATGAAGAATCTGCTTAGGGTTAGGCGTTTTGCGCTGCTTCGCGAT
GTACGGGCCAGATATACGCGTTGACATTGATTATTGACTAGTTATTAATAGTAATCAATTACGGGGTCAT
TAGTTCATAGCCCATATATGGAGTTCCGCGTTACATAACTTACGGTAAATGGCCCGCCTGGCTGACCGCC
CAACGACCCCCGCCCATTGACGTCAATAATGACGTATGTTCCCATAGTAACGCCAATAGGGACTTTCCAT
TGACGTCAATGGGTGGAGTATTTACGGTAAACTGCCCACTTGGCAGTACATCAAGTGTATCATATGCCAA
GTACGCCCCCTATTGACGTCAATGACGGTAAATGGCCCGCCTGGCATTATGCCCAGTACATGACCTTATG
GGACTTTCCTACTTGGCAGTACATCTACGTATTAGTCATCGCTATTACCATGGTGATGCGGTTTTGGCAG
TACATCAATGGGCGTGGATAGCGGTTTGACTCACGGGGATTTCCAAGTCTCCACCCCATTGACGTCAATG
GGAGTTTGTTTTGGCACCAAAATCAACGGGACTTTCCAAAATGTCGTAACAACTCCGCCCCATTGACGCA
AATGGGCGGTAGGCGTGTACGGTGGGAGGTCTATATAAGCAGAGCTCTCTGGCTAACTAGAGAACCCACT
GCTTACTGGCTTATCGAAATTAATACGACTCACTATAGGGAGACCCAAGCTTGCGGCCGCCACCATGTAC
CCGTATGATGTTCCGGATTACGCTGGCTATCCCTACGACGTGCCCGACTATGCCGGGTACCCCTATGACG
TCCCAGACTACGCAGCTAGCAAAGACAATACTGTGCCTCTGAAGCTGATCGCTCTCCTGGCTAATGGCGA
GTTCCATAGTGGCGAACAGCTGGGAGAAACCCTGGGCATGTCCAGGGCCGCTATCAACAAGCACATTCAG
ACTCTGCGCGACTGGGGCGTGGACGTGTTCACCGTGCCCGGAAAGGGCTACTCTCTGCCCGAGCCTATCC
CGCTGCTGAACGCTAAACAGATTCTGGGACAGCTGGACGGCGGGAGCGTGGCAGTCCTGCCTGTGGTCGA
CTCCACCAATCAGTACCTGCTGGATCGAATCGGCGAGCTGAAGAGTGGGGATGCTTGCATTGCAGAATAT
CAGCAGGCAGGGAGAGGAAGCAGAGGGAGGAAATGGTTCTCTCCTTTTGGAGCTAACCTGTACCTGAGTA
TGTTTTGGCGCCTGAAGCGGGGACCAGCAGCAATCGGCCTGGGCCCGGTCATCGGAATTGTCATGGCAGA
AGCGCTGCGAAAGCTGGGAGCAGACAAGGTGCGAGTCAAATGGCCCAATGACCTGTATCTGCAGGATAGA
AAGCTGGCAGGCATCCTGGTGGAGCTGGCCGGAATAACAGGCGATGCTGCACAGATCGTCATTGGCGCCG
GGATTAACGTGGCTATGAGGCGCGTGGAGGAAAGCGTGGTCAATCAGGGCTGGATCACACTGCAGGAAGC
AGGGATTAACCTGGACAGGAATACTCTGGCCGCTACGCTGATCCGAGAGCTGCGGGCAGCCCTGGAACTG
TTCGAGCAGGAAGGCCTGGCTCCATATCTGCCACGGTGGGAGAAGCTGGATAACTTCATCAATAGACCCG
TGAAGCTGATCATTGGGGACAAAGAGATTTTCGGGATTAGCCGGGGGATTGATAAACAGGGAGCCCTGCT
GCTGGAACAGGACGGAGTTATCAAACCCTGGATGGGCGGAGAAATCAGTCTGCGGTCTGCCGAAAAGGAA
TTCAGCAGGGCCGACCCCAAGAAGAAGAGGAAGGTGGACCCCAAGAAGAAGAGGAAGGTGGACCCCAAGA
AGAAGAGGAAGGTGTGACTCGAGCATGCATCTAGAGGGCCCTATTCTATAGTGTCACCTAAATGCTAGAG
CTCGCTGATCAGCCTCGACTGTGCCTTCTAGTTGCCAGCCATCTGTTGTTTGCCCCTCCCCCGTGCCTTC
CTTGACCCTGGAAGGTGCCACTCCCACTGTCCTTTCCTAATAAAATGAGGAAATTGCATCGCATTGTCTG
AGTAGGTGTCATTCTATTCTGGGGGGTGGGGTGGGGCAGGACAGCAAGGGGGAGGATTGGGAAGACAATA
GCAGGCATGCTGGGGATGCGGTGGGCTCTATGGCTTCTGAGGCGGAAAGAACCAGCTGGGGCTCTAGGGG
GTATCCCC
[124 nt withheld, positions 3229-3352]
C
[91 nt withheld, positions 3354-3444]
A
[49 nt withheld, positions 3446-3494]
CCTTTGACGTTGGAGTCCACGTTCTTT
[37 nt withheld, positions 3522-3558]
ACCCTATCTCGGTCTATTCTTTTGATTTATAAGGGATTTTGCCGATTTCGGCCTATTGGTTAAAAAATGA
GCTGATTTAACAAAAATTTAACGCGAATTAATTCTGTGGAATGTGTGTCAGTTAGGGTGTGGAAAGTCCC
CAGGCTCCCCAGCAGGCAGAAGTATGCAAAGCATGCATCTCAATTAGTCAGCAACCAGGTGTGGAAAGTC
CCCAGGCTCCCCAGCAGGCAGAAGTATGCAAAGCATGCATCTCAATTAGTCAGCAACCATAGTCCCGCCC
CTAACTCCGCCCATCCCGCCCCTAACTCCGCCCAGTTCCGCCCATTCTCCGCCCCATGGCTGACTAATTT
TTTTTATTTATGCAGAGGCCGAGGCCGCCTCTGCCTCTGAGCTATTCCAGAAGTAGTGAGGAGGCTTTTT
TGGAGGCCTAGGCTTTTGCAAAAAGCTCCCGGGAGCTTGTATATCCATTTTCGGATCTGATCAAGAGACA
GGATGAGGATCGTTTCGCATGATTGAACAAGATGGATTGCACGCAGGTTCTCCGGCCGCTTGGGTGGAGA
GGCTATTCGGCTATGACTGGGCACAACAGACAATCGGCTGCTCTGATGCCGCCGTGTTCCGGCTGTCAGC
GCAGGGGCGCCCGGTTCTTTTTGTCAAGACCGACCTGTCCGGTGCCCTGAATGAACTGCAGGACGAGGCA
GCGCGGCTATCGTGGCTGGCCACGACGGGCGTTCCTTGCGCAGCTGTGCTCGACGTTGTCACTGAAGCGG
GAAGGGACTGGCTGCTATTGGGCGAAGTGCCGGGGCAGGATCTCCTGTCATCTCACCTTGCTCCTGCCGA
GAAAGTATCCATCATGGCTGATGCAATGCGGCGGCTGCATACGCTTGATCCGGCTACCTGCCCATTCGAC
CACCAAGCGAAACATCGCATCGAGCGAGCACGTACTCGGATGGAAGCCGGTCTTGTCGATCAGGATGATC
TGGACGAAGAGCATCAGGGGCTCGCGCCAGCCGAACTGTTCGCCAGGCTCAAGGCGCGCATGCCCGACGG
CGAGGATCTCGTCGTGACCCATGGCGATGCCTGCTTGCCGAATATCATGGTGGAAAATGGCCGCTTTTCT
GGATTCATCGACTGTGGCCGGCTGGGTGTGGCGGACCGCTATCAGGACATAGCGTTGGCTACCCGTGATA
TTGCTGAAGAGCTTGGCGGCGAATGGGCTGACCGCTTCCTCGTGCTTTACGGTATCGCCGCTCCCGATTC
GCAGCGCATCGCCTTCTATCGCCTTCTTGACGAGTTCTTCTGAGCGGGACTCTGGGGTTCGAAATGACCG
ACCAAGCGACGCCCAACCTGCCATCACGAGATTTCGATTCCACCGCCGCCTTCTATGAAAGGTTGGGCTT
CGGAATCGTTTTCCGGGACGCCGGCTGGATGATCCTCCAGCGCGGGGATCTCATGCTGGAGTTCTTCGCC
CACCCCAACTTGTTTATTGCAGCTTATAATGGTTACAAATAAAGCAATAGCATCACAAATTTCACAAATA
AAGCATTTTTTTCACTGCATTCTAGTTGTGGTTTGTCCAAACTCATCAATGTATCTTATCATGTCTGTAT
ACCGTCGACCTCTAGCTAGAGCTTGGCGTAATCATGGTCATAGCTGTTTCCTGTGTGAAATTGTTATCCG
CTCACAATTCCACACAACATACGAGCCGGAAGCATAAAGTGTAAAGCCTGGGGTGCCTAATGAGTGAGCT
AACTCACATTAATTGCGTTGCGCTCACTGCCCGCTTTCCAGTCGGGAAACCTGTCGTGCCAGCTGCATTA
ATGAATCGGCCAACGCGCGGGGAGAGGCGGTTTGCGTATTGGGCGCTCTTCCGCTTCCTCGCTCACTGAC
TCGCTGCGCTCGGTCGTTCGGCTGCGGCGAGCGGTATCAGCTCACTCAAAGGCGGTAATACGGTTATCCA
CAGAATCAGGGGATAACGCAGGAAAGAACATGTGAGCAAAAGGCCAGCAAAAGGCCAGGAACCGTAAAAA
GGCCGCGTTGCTGGCGTTTTTCCATAGGCTCCGCCCCCCTGACGAGCATCACAAAAATCGACGCTCAAGT
CAGAGGTGGCGAAACCCGACAGGACTATAAAGATACCAGGCGTTTCCCCCTGGAAGCTCCCTCGTGCGCT
CTCCTGTTCCGACCCTGCCGCTTACCGGATACCTGTCCGCCTTTCTCCCTTCGGGAAGCGTGGCGCTTTC
TCATAGCTCACGCTGTAGGTATCTCAGTTCGGTGTAGGTCGTTCGCTCCAAGCTGGGCTGTGTGCACGAA
CCCCCCGTTCAGCCCGACCGCTGCGCCTTATCCGGTAACTATCGTCTTGAGTCCAACCCGGTAAGACACG
ACTTATCGCCACTGGCAGCAGCCACTGGTAACAGGATTAGCAGAGCGAGGTATGTAGGCGGTGCTACAGA
GTTCTTGAAGTGGTGGCCTAACTACGGCTACACTAGAAGAACAGTATTTGGTATCTGCGCTCTGCTGAAG
CCAGTTACCTTCGGAAAAAGAGTTGGTAGCTCTTGATCCGGCAAACAAACCACCGCTGGTAGCGGTGGTT
TTTTTGTTTGCAAGCAGCAGATTACGCGCAGAAAAAAAGGATCTCAAGAAGATCCTTTGATCTTTTCTAC
GGGGTCTGACGCTCAGTGGAACGAAAACTCACGTTAAGGGATTTTGGTCATGAGATTATCAAAAAGGATC
TTCACCTAGATCCTTTTAAATTAAAAATGAAGTTTTAAATCAATCTAAAGTATATATGAGTAAACTTGGT
CTGACAGTTACCAATGCTTAATCAGTGAGGCACCTATCTCAGCGATCTGTCTATTTCGTTCATCCATAGT
TGCCTGACTCCCCGTCGTGTAGATAACTACGATACGGGAGGGCTTACCATCTGGCCCCAGTGCTGCAATG
ATACCGCGAGACCCACGCTCACCGGC
